>Addgene plasmid #144061 | TFORF2657 | depositor partial sequence | sequence record 284308 | Barcode
AACGAGAGCAATGCTCGGAGTGTC
